>Addgene plasmid #134141 | pJS263 | addgene full sequence | sequence record 271205 | Addgene NGS Result
GGCCACGGGGCCTGCCACCATACCCACGCCGAAACAAGCGCTCATGAGCCCGAAGTGGCGAGCCCGATCT
TCCCCATCGGTGATGTCGGCGATATAGGCGCCAGCAACCGCACCTGTGGCGCCGGTGATGCCGGCCACGA
TGCGTCCGGCGTAGAGGATCGAGATCTCGATCCCGCGAAATTAATACGACTCACTATAGGGAGACCACAA
CGGTTTCCCTCTAGTGCCGGCTCCGGAGAGCTCCAATTGGAATTCGCTAGCTCTAGAAATAATTTTGTTT
AACTTTAAGAAGGAGATATACGTATGCGGGGTTCTCATCATCATCATCATCATGGTATGGCTAGCATGAC
TGGTGGACAGCAAATGGGTCGGGATCTGTACGACGATGACGATAAGCTGGAAGTTCTGTTCCAAGGGCCC
CATATGAACGACATTCGTATTGTCCCACAGATCACTGATGAGGAGTTTAAAACCATCCCGAAATATCAAC
TGGGTCGCCTGACACTGGAGATGATGAACGAGATTGTGAGCAAAATGGACGATTTCCTGATGAAAAAATC
CAAAATCCTGGGGAAAACCAACAAACAACTGACCCGTAGCGATCGTGAAGTTCTGGACAACTGGCGTGAA
CTGGAAATGAAAGCCCGTAAACGTCTGCCTACAACGCTGTTCTTTATCGAGACAGACATCCGTCCTATGC
TGCAAGACCGCCTGCGTCCGTCCTTCGCCAAAGCAATTCCTTGCCTGCGCCACATCCGCCGTATTCGTGA
AGAACGTTGTGGTCCGCTGACCTTCTATTATCCGTGAGGATCCAGATCTAAGCTTGGTACCACGCGTGCG
CGCTGATCCGGCTGCTAACAAAGCCCGAAAGGAAGCTGAGTTGGCTGCTGCCACCGCTGAGCAATAACTA
GCATAACCCCTTGGGGCCTCTAAACGGGTCTTGAGGGGTTTTTTGCTGAAAGGAGGAACTATATCCGGAT
ATCCACAGGACGGGTGTGGTCGCCATGATCGCGTAGTCGATAGTGGCTCCAAGTAGCGAAGCGAGCAGGA
CTGGGCGGCGGCCAAAGCGGTCGGACAGTGCTCCGAGAACGGGTGCGCATAGAAATTGCATCAACGCATA
TAGCGCTAGCAGCACGCCATAGTGACTGGCGATGCTGTCGGAATGGACGATATCCCGCAAGAGGCCCGGC
AGTACCGGCATAACCAAGCCTATGCCTACAGCATCCAGGGTGACGGTGCCGAGGATGACGATGAGCGCAT
TGTTAGATTTCATACACGGTGCCTGACTGCGTTAGCAATTTAACTGTGATAAACTACCGCATTAAAGCTT
ATCGATGATAAGCTGTCAAACATGAGAATTCTTGAAGACGAAAGGGCCTCGTGATACGCCTATTTTTATA
GGTTAATGTCATGATAATAATGGTTTCTTAGACGTCAGGTGGCACTTTTCGGGGAAATGTGCGCGGAACC
CCTATTTGTTTATTTTTCTAAATACATTCAAATATGTATCCGCTCATGAGACAATAACCCTGATAAATGC
TTCAATAATATTGAAAAAGGAAGAGTATGAGTATTCAACATTTCCGTGTCGCCCTTATTCCCTTTTTTGC
GGCATTTTGCCTTCCTGTTTTTGCTCACCCAGAAACGCTGGTGAAAGTAAAAGATGCTGAAGATCAGTTG
GGTGCACGAGTGGGTTACATCGAACTGGATCTCAACAGCGGTAAGATCCTTGAGAGTTTTCGCCCCGAAG
AACGTTTTCCAATGATGAGCACTTTTAAAGTTCTGCTATGTGGCGCGGTATTATCCCGTGTTGACGCCGG
GCAAGAGCAACTCGGTCGCCGCATACACTATTCTCAGAATGACTTGGTTGAGTACTCACCAGTCACAGAA
AAGCATCTTACGGATGGCATGACAGTAAGAGAATTATGCAGTGCTGCCATAACCATGAGTGATAACACTG
CGGCCAACTTACTTCTGACAACGATCGGAGGACCGAAGGAGCTAACCGCTTTTTTGCACAACATGGGGGA
TCATGTAACTCGCCTTGATCGTTGGGAACCGGAGCTGAATGAAGCCATACCAAACGACGAGCGTGACACC
ACGATGCCTGCAGCAATGGCAACAACGTTGCGCAAACTATTAACTGGCGAACTACTTACTCTAGCTTCCC
GGCAACAATTAATAGACTGGATGGAGGCGGATAAAGTTGCAGGACCACTTCTGCGCTCGGCCCTTCCGGC
TGGCTGGTTTATTGCTGATAAATCTGGAGCCGGTGAGCGTGGGTCTCGCGGTATCATTGCAGCACTGGGG
CCAGATGGTAAGCCCTCCCGTATCGTAGTTATCTACACGACGGGGAGTCAGGCAACTATGGATGAACGAA
ATAGACAGATCGCTGAGATAGGTGCCTCACTGATTAAGCATTGGTAACTGTCAGACCAAGTTTACTCATA
TATACTTTAGATTGATTTGCGGCCGCAAAAGGATCTAGGTGAAGATCCTTTTTGATAATCTCATGACCAA
AATCCCTTAACGTGAGTTTTCGTTCCACTGAGCGTCAGACCCCGTAGAAAAGATCAAAGGATCTTCTTGA
GATCCTTTTTTTCTGCGCGTAATCTGCTGCTTGCAAACAAAAAAACCACCGCTACCAGCGGTGGTTTGTT
TGCCGGATCAAGAGCTACCAACTCTTTTTCCGAAGGTAACTGGCTTCAGCAGAGCGCAGATACCAAATAC
TGTCCTTCTAGTGTAGCCGTAGTTAGGCCACCACTTCAAGAACTCTGTAGCACCGCCTACATACCTCGCT
CTGCTAATCCTGTTACCAGTGGCTGCTGCCAGTGGCGATAAGTCGTGTCTTACCGGGTTGGACTCAAGAC
GATAGTTACCGGATAAGGCGCAGCGGTCGGGCTGAACGGGGGGTTCGTGCACACAGCCCAGCTTGGAGCG
AACGACCTACACCGAACTGAGATACCTACAGCGTGAGCTATGAGAAAGCGCCACGCTTCCCGAAGGGAGA
AAGGCGGACAGGTATCCGGTAAGCGGCAGGGTCGGAACAGGAGAGCGCACGAGGGAGCTTCCAGGGGGAA
ACGCCTGGTATCTTTATAGTCCTGTCGGGTTTCGCCACCTCTGACTTGAGCGTCGATTTTTGTGATGCTC
GTCAGGGGGGCGGAGCCTATGGAAAAACGCCAGCAACGCGGCCTTTTTACGGTTCCTGGCCTTTTGCTGG
CCTTTTGCTCACATGTTCTTTCCTGCGTTATCCCCTGATTCTGTGGATAACCGTATTACCGCCTTTGAGT
GAGCTGATACCGCTCGCCGCAGCCGAACGACCGAGCGCAGCGAGTCAGTGAGCGAGGAAGCGGAAGAGCG
CCTGATGCGGTATTTTCTCCTTACGCATCTGTGCGGTATTTCACACCGCAATGGTGCACTCTCAGTACAA
TCTGCTCTGATGCCGCATAGTTAAGCCAGTATACACTCCGCTATCGCTACGTGACTGGGTCATGGCTGCG
CCCCGACACCCGCCAACACCCGCTGACGCGCCCTGACGGGCTTGTCTGCTCCCGGCATCCGCTTACAGAC
AAGCTGTGACCGTCTCCGGGAGCTGCATGTGTCAGAGGTTTTCACCGTCATCACCGAAACGCGCGAGGCA
GCTGCGGTAAAGCTCATCAGCGTGGTCGTGAAGCGATTCACAGATGTCTGCCTGTTCATCCGCGTCCAGC
TCGTTGAGTTTCTCCAGAAGCGTTAATGTCTGGCTTCTGATAAAGCGGGCCATGTTAAGGGCGGTTTTTT
CCTGTTTGGTCACTGATGCCTCCGTGTAAGGGGGATTTCTGTTCATGGGGGTAATGATACCGATGAAACG
AGAGAGGATGCTCACGATACGGGTTACTGATGATGAACATGCCCGGTTACTGGAACGTTGTGAGGGTAAA
CAACTGGCGGTATGGATGCGGCGGGACCAGAGAAAAATCACTCAGGGTCAATGCCAGCGCTTCGTTAATA
CAGATGTAGGTGTTCCACAGGGTAGCCAGCAGCATCCTGCGATGCAGATCCGGAACATAATGGTGCAGGG
CGCTGACTTCCGCGTTTCCAGACTTTACGAAACACGGAAACCGAAGACCATTCATGTTGTTGCTCAGGTC
GCAGACGTTTTGCAGCAGCAGTCGCTTCACGTTCGCTCGCGTATCGGTGATTCATTCTGCTAACCAGTAA
GGCAACCCCGCCAGCCTAGCCGGGTCCTCAACGACAGGAGCACGATCATGCGCACCCGTGGCCAGGACCC
AACGCTGCCCGAGATGCGCCGCGTGCGGCTGCTGGAGATGGCGGACGCGATGGATATGTTCTGCCAAGGG
TTGGTTTGCGCATTCACAGTTCTCCGCAAGAATTGATTGGCTCCAATTCTTGGAGTGGTGAATCCGTTAG
CGAGGTGCCGCCGGCTTCCATTCAGGTCGAGGTGGCCCGGCTCCATGCACCGCGACGCAACGCGGGGAGG
CAGACAAGGTATAGGGCGGCGCCTACAATCCATGCCAACCCGTTCCATGTGCTCGCCGAGGCGGCATAAA
TCGCCGTGACGATCAGCGGTCCAATGATCGAAGTTAGGCTGGTAAGAGCCGCGAGCGATCCTTGAAGCTG
TCCCTGATGGTCGTCATCTACCTGCCTGGACAGCATGGCCTGCAACGCGGGCATCCCGATGCCGCCGGAA
GCGAGAAGAATCATAATGGGGAAGGCCATCCAGCCTCGCGTCGCGAACGCCAGCAAGACGTAGCCCAGCG
CGTCGGCCGCCATGCCGGCGATAATGGCCTGCTTCTCGCCGAAACGTTTGGTGGCGGGACCAGTGACGAA
GGCTTGAGCGAGGGCGTGCAAGATTCCGAATACCGCAAGCGACAGGCCGATCATCGTCGCGCTCCAGCGA
AAGCGGTCCTCGCCGAAAATGACCCAGAGCGCTGCCGGCACCTGTCCTACGAGTTGCATGATAAAGAAGA
CAGTCATAAGTGCGGCGACGATAGTCATGCCCCGCGCCCACCGGAAGGAGCTGACTGGGTTGAAGGCTCT
CAAGGGCATCGGTCGACGCTCTCCCTTATGCGACTCCTGCATTAGGAAGCAGCCCAGTAGTAGGTTGAGG
CCGTTGAGCACCGCCGCCGCAAGGAATGGTGCATGCAAGGAGATGGCGCCCAACAGTCCCCC
Features (pLannotate 1.2.2; 17 found; start..end, strand, type, name):
    182..200     +  promoter       T7 promoter: promoter for bacteriophage T7 RNA polymerase
    274..296     +  RBS            RBS: efficient ribosome binding site from bacteriophage T7 gene 10 (Olins and Rangwala, 1989)
    316..336     +  CDS            capTEV™ (fragment): composite tag for in vivo biotinylation, TEV protease cleavage, and 6xHis tagging
    337..369     +  CDS            T7 tag (gene 10 leader): leader peptide from bacteriophage T7 gene 10 promotes efficient translation in E. coli
    373..396     +  CDS            Xpress™ tag: Xpress™ epitope tag, including an enterokinase recognition and cleavage site
    418..804     +  CDS            ska-1 (fragment): SKA1_CAEEL - Experimental evidence at protein level: Swiss-Prot protein existence level 1. Component of the ska-1 complex, a microtubule-binding subcomplex of the outer kinetochore that is essential for proper chromosome segregation (PubMed:23085020). Required for timely anaphase onset during mitosis, when chromosomes undergo bipolar attachment on spindle microtubules leading to silencing of the spindle checkpoint (By similarity). The ska-1 complex is a direct component of the kinetochore-microtubule interface and directly associates with microtubules as oligomeric assemblies (By similarity).
    851..900     +  CDS            SET1 (fragment): solubility-enhancement tag derived from T7 phage gene 10B
    908..955     +  terminator     T7 terminator: transcription terminator for bacteriophage T7 RNA polymerase
    981..1273    -  CDS            TcR (fragment): tetracycline efflux protein; tet; confers resistance to tetracycline
   1321..1349    -  promoter       tet promoter: E. coli promoter for tetracycline efflux protein gene
   1462..1566    +  promoter       AmpR promoter: bla
   1567..2427    +  CDS            AmpR: β-lactamase; bla; confers resistance to ampicillin, carbenicillin, and related antibiotics
   2587..3175    +  rep_origin     ori: high-copy-number ColE1/pMB1/pBR322/pUC origin of replication
   3361..3500    -  misc_feature   bom: basis of mobility region from pBR322
   3602..3793    -  CDS            rop: Rop protein, which maintains plasmids at low copy number; rop
   3810..4190    +  CDS            YPB1_ECOLX: Protein predicted: Swiss-Prot protein existence level 4. From Escherichia coli.
   4432..160     -  CDS            TcR (fragment) (across the origin): tetracycline efflux protein; tet; confers resistance to tetracycline
