[The description below was written by a language model from this plasmid's Addgene catalogue record and pLannotate feature annotations shown in this document.]
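Description:
pJS263 is a bacterial expression plasmid built on the pET3aTr backbone, a pET-type T7 vector, and carries the microtubule binding domain (MTBD) of the Caenorhabditis elegans kinetochore protein Ska1 with a histidine tag. It replicates in E. coli from a ColE1/pBR322-family origin and is selected with ampicillin through the β-lactamase gene. The catalogue lists it as high copy, although the annotated backbone retains the pBR322 rop gene and bom region, which are normally associated with copy-number restraint and mobilisation. Two fragments of the tetracycline resistance gene and its promoter flank the expression cassette. These are remnants of the pBR322 ancestry and are not a functional marker.

The expression cassette runs from a T7 promoter and the phage T7 gene 10 ribosome binding site to a T7 terminator, so transcription depends on a host strain that supplies T7 RNA polymerase. Upstream of the insert, the annotation detects a short fragment matching a His/TEV-type composite tag, the T7 gene 10 leader and an Xpress epitope with its enterokinase site. This suggests an N-terminal tag region, even though the insert name "Ska1 MTBD-His" might imply a C-terminal tag, and the record does not state the tag position. The ska-1 coding fragment spans roughly 390 bp, consistent with an isolated domain and not the full-length protein. A short downstream match to a gene 10B-derived solubility tag probably reflects residual vector sequence. The cloning sites are not recorded.

The plasmid is intended for producing recombinant Ska1 MTBD for purification. The associated work concerns how Ska1 tracks microtubule tips through its tubulin-interacting surfaces.
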