Addgene plasmid #134141: pJS263
Purpose: Bacterial expression of C. elegans Ska1 microtubule binding domain (MTBD)
Depositing lab: Iain Cheeseman. Depositing organization: Whitehead Institute for Biomedical Research. Publication: Microtubule Tip Tracking by the Spindle and Kinetochore Protein Ska1 Requires Diverse Tubulin-Interacting Surfaces. Monda JK, Whitney IP, Tarasovetc EV, Wilson-Kubalek E, Milligan RA, Grishchuk EL, Cheeseman IM. Curr Biol. 2017 Dec 4;27(23):3666-3675.e6. doi: 10.1016/j.cub.2017.10.018. Epub 2017 Nov 16. PubMed 29153323.
Backbone
  Vector backbone: pET3aTr
  Backbone manufacturer: Song Tan (Addgene plasmid # 64008)
  Vector type: Bacterial Expression
Growth in bacteria
  Bacterial resistance: Ampicillin, 100 μg/mL
  Growth temperature: 37°C
  Growth strain: DH5alpha
  Copy number: High Copy
Gene/Insert
  Gene/Insert name: Ska1 MTBD-His
  Species: C. elegans (nematode)
  Entrez Gene: Y106G6H.15
  Cloning method: Restriction Enzyme; 5′ cloning site unknown (unknown if destroyed); 3′ cloning site unknown (unknown if destroyed)
Terms and licenses: Academic/Nonprofit Terms; Industry Terms: Not Available to Industry
How to cite: pJS263 was a gift from Iain Cheeseman (Addgene plasmid # 134141 ; http://n2t.net/addgene:134141 ; RRID:Addgene_134141)
